Addgene plasmid #101230: pJSC281 - Bacterial expression plasmid for SpCas9 Cluster 1 (HypaCas9), REC2 FRET variant
Purpose: Bacterial expression plasmid for SpCas9 Cluster 1 (HypaCas9), REC2 FRET variant
Depositing lab: Jennifer Doudna & Keith Joung. Depositing organization: University of California, Berkeley. Publication: Enhanced proofreading governs CRISPR-Cas9 targeting accuracy. Chen JS, Dagdas YS, Kleinstiver BP, Welch MM, Sousa AA, Harrington LB, Sternberg SH, Joung JK, Yildiz A, Doudna JA. Nature. 2017 Sep 20. doi: 10.1038/nature24268. PubMed 28931002.
Backbone
  Vector backbone: pCT10
  Backbone manufacturer: Doudna lab
  Vector type: Bacterial Expression
Growth in bacteria
  Bacterial resistance: Ampicillin, 100 μg/mL
  Growth temperature: 37°C
  Growth strain: DH5alpha
  Copy number: High Copy
Gene/Insert
  Gene/Insert name: SpCas9 variant C80S/C574S/E60C/D273C/N692A/M694A/Q695A/H698A (alt name: Streptococcus pyogenes Cas9)
  Species: Streptococcus pyogenes
  Mutation: C80S, C574S, E60C, D273C, N692A, M694A, Q695A and H698A
  Promoter: T7
  Tag / fusion protein: 10x His (N terminal on backbone); MBP (N terminal on backbone); TEV site (N terminal on backbone)
  Cloning method: Gibson Cloning
  Sequencing primers: 5′ T7; 3′ T7-term
Terms and licenses: Academic/Nonprofit Terms; Industry Terms: Not Available to Industry
Depositor comments: Please visit https://www.biorxiv.org/content/early/2017/08/12/160036 for bioRxiv preprint.
How to cite: pJSC281 - Bacterial expression plasmid for SpCas9 Cluster 1 (HypaCas9), REC2 FRET variant was a gift from Jennifer Doudna & Keith Joung (Addgene plasmid # 101230 ; http://n2t.net/addgene:101230 ; RRID:Addgene_101230)
