[The description below was written by a language model from this plasmid's Addgene catalogue record and pLannotate feature annotations shown in this document.]
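Description:
pJSC281 is a roughly 10 kb bacterial expression plasmid built on the pCT10 backbone for producing a modified Streptococcus pyogenes Cas9 protein in E. coli. It is maintained through a ColE1/pMB1-type origin and selected with ampicillin via the β-lactamase gene and its native promoter. The backbone shows pBR322 ancestry, retaining the bom mobility region, the rop gene and interrupted fragments of the tetracycline resistance gene with its promoter, which are remnants rather than a usable marker. The catalogue lists the plasmid as high copy, although rop normally acts to lower copy number.

The expression cassette is driven by a T7 promoter with the phage T7 gene 10 ribosome binding site and ends at a T7 terminator, so it requires a host supplying T7 RNA polymerase. The open reading frame encodes an N-terminal 10xHis tag, a signal-sequence-less (cytosolic) maltose binding protein and a TEV protease site, followed by Cas9. This arrangement supports affinity purification and improved solubility, with the tags removable by TEV cleavage. A short annotated fragment of a T7 gene 10B-derived solubility tag lies between the Cas9 coding sequence and the terminator and is probably residual vector sequence.

The Cas9 insert carries the Cluster 1 substitutions N692A, M694A, Q695A and H698A that define the high-fidelity HypaCas9 variant. It also carries C80S and C574S, which remove the native cysteines, and E60C and D273C, which introduce two new ones. This pattern fits site-specific attachment of a fluorophore pair, matching the "REC2 FRET variant" designation. The purified protein would presumably be used to follow REC2 domain conformational changes by FRET in studies of Cas9 targeting accuracy.
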