Features (pLannotate 1.2.2; 17 found; start..end, strand, type, name):
    618..636     +  promoter       T7 promoter: promoter for bacteriophage T7 RNA polymerase
    725..747     +  RBS            RBS: efficient ribosome binding site from bacteriophage T7 gene 10 (Olins and Rangwala, 1989)
    767..796     +  CDS            10xHis: 10xHis affinity tag
    806..1906    +  CDS            MBP: maltose binding protein from E. coli; malE (mutated); This version of the gene does not encode a signal sequence, so MBP will remain in the cytosol.
   1961..1977    +  CDS            TEV site (fragment): tobacco etch virus (TEV) protease recognition and cleavage site
   1988..6094    +  CDS            HypaCas9: Cas9 endonuclease from the Streptococcus pyogenes Type II CRISPR/Cas system, mutated to improve targeting specificity without compromising on-target activity (Chen et al., 2017) carries the mutations N692A, M694A, Q695A, and H698A
   6177..6226    +  CDS            SET1 (fragment): solubility-enhancement tag derived from T7 phage gene 10B
   6234..6281    +  terminator     T7 terminator: transcription terminator for bacteriophage T7 RNA polymerase
   6307..6599    -  CDS            TcR (fragment): tetracycline efflux protein; tet; confers resistance to tetracycline
   6647..6675    -  promoter       tet promoter: E. coli promoter for tetracycline efflux protein gene
   6788..6892    +  promoter       AmpR promoter: bla
   6893..7753    +  CDS            AmpR: β-lactamase; bla; confers resistance to ampicillin, carbenicillin, and related antibiotics
   7924..8512    +  rep_origin     ori: high-copy-number ColE1/pMB1/pBR322/pUC origin of replication
   8698..8837    -  misc_feature   bom: basis of mobility region from pBR322
   8939..9130    -  CDS            rop: Rop protein, which maintains plasmids at low copy number; rop
   9147..9527    +  CDS            YPB1_ECOLX: Protein predicted: Swiss-Prot protein existence level 4. From Escherichia coli.
   9769..596     -  CDS            TcR (fragment) (across the origin): tetracycline efflux protein; tet; confers resistance to tetracycline
>Addgene plasmid #101230 | pJSC281 - Bacterial expression plasmid for SpCas9 Cluster 1 (HypaCas9), REC2 FRET variant | addgene full sequence | sequence record 198024 | Addgene NGS Result
ACGCCAGCAAGACGTAGCCCAGCGCGTCGGCCGCCATGCCGGCGATAATGGCCTGCTTCTCGCCGAAACG
TTTGGTGGCGGGACCAGTGACGAAGGCTTGAGCGAGGGCGTGCAAGATTCCGAATACCGCAAGCGACAGG
CCGATCATCGTCGCGCTCCAGCGAAAGCGGTCCTCGCCGAAAATGACCCAGAGCGCTGCCGGCACCTGTC
CTACGAGTTGCATGATAAAGAAGACAGTCATAAGTGCGGCGACGATAGTCATGCCCCGCGCCCACCGGAA
GGAGCTGACTGGGTTGAAGGCTCTCAAGGGCATCGGTCGACGCTCTCCCTTATGCGACTCCTGCATTAGG
AAGCAGCCCAGTAGTAGGTTGAGGCCGTTGAGCACCGCCGCCGCAAGGAATGGTGCATGCAAGGAGATGG
CGCCCAACAGTCCCCCGGCCACGGGGCCTGCCACCATACCCACGCCGAAACAAGCGCTCATGAGCCCGAA
GTGGCGAGCCCGATCTTCCCCATCGGTGATGTCGGCGATATAGGCGCCAGCAACCGCACCTGTGGCGCCG
GTGATGCCGGCCACGATGCGTCCGGCGTAGAGGATCGAGATCTCGATCCCGCGAAATTAATACGACTCAC
TATAGGGAGACCACAACGGTTTCCCTCTAGTGCCGGCTCCGGAGAGCTCTTTAATTAAGCGGCCGCCCTG
CAGGACTCGAGTTCTAGAAATAATTTTGTTTAACTTTAAGAAGGAGATATACATATGAAATCTTCTCACC
ATCACCATCACCATCACCATCACCATGGTTCTTCTATGAAAATCGAAGAAGGTAAACTGGTAATCTGGAT
TAACGGCGATAAAGGCTATAACGGTCTCGCTGAAGTCGGTAAGAAATTCGAGAAAGATACCGGAATTAAA
GTCACCGTTGAGCATCCGGATAAACTGGAAGAGAAATTCCCACAGGTTGCGGCAACTGGCGATGGCCCTG
ACATTATCTTCTGGGCACACGACCGCTTTGGTGGCTACGCTCAATCTGGCCTGTTGGCTGAAATCACCCC
GGACAAAGCGTTCCAGGACAAGCTGTATCCGTTTACCTGGGATGCCGTACGTTACAACGGCAAGCTGATT
GCTTACCCGATCGCTGTTGAAGCGTTATCGCTGATTTATAACAAAGATCTGCTGCCGAACCCGCCAAAAA
CCTGGGAAGAGATCCCGGCGCTGGATAAAGAACTGAAAGCGAAAGGTAAGAGCGCGCTGATGTTCAACCT
GCAAGAACCGTACTTCACCTGGCCGCTGATTGCTGCTGACGGGGGTTATGCGTTCAAGTATGAAAACGGC
AAGTACGACATTAAAGACGTGGGCGTGGATAACGCTGGCGCAAAAGCGGGTCTGACCTTCCTGGTTGACC
TGATTAAAAACAAACACATGAATGCAGACACCGATTACTCCATCGCAGAAGCTGCCTTTAATAAAGGCGA
AACAGCGATGACCATCAACGGCCCGTGGGCATGGTCCAACATCGACACCAGCAAAGTGAATTATGGTGTA
ACGGTACTGCCGACCTTCAAGGGTCAACCATCCAAACCGTTCGTTGGCGTGCTGAGCGCAGGTATTAACG
CCGCCAGTCCGAACAAAGAGCTGGCAAAAGAGTTCCTCGAAAACTATCTGCTGACTGATGAAGGTCTGGA
AGCGGTTAATAAAGACAAACCGCTGGGTGCCGTAGCGCTGAAGTCTTACGAGGAAGAGTTGGCGAAAGAT
CCACGTATTGCCGCCACTATGGAAAACGCCCAGAAAGGTGAAATCATGCCGAACATCCCGCAGATGTCCG
CTTTCTGGTATGCCGTGCGTACTGCGGTGATCAACGCCGCCAGCGGTCGTCAGACTGTCGATGAAGCCCT
GAAAGACGCGCAGACTAATTCGAGCTCGAACAACAACAACAATAACAATAACAACAACCTCGGGATCGAG
GAAAACCTGTACTTCCAATCCAATGCAATGGATAAGAAATACTCAATAGGCTTAGATATCGGCACAAATA
GCGTCGGATGGGCGGTGATCACTGATGAATATAAGGTTCCGTCTAAAAAGTTCAAGGTTCTGGGAAATAC
AGACCGCCACAGTATCAAAAAAAATCTTATAGGGGCTCTTTTATTTGACAGTGGAGAGACAGCGTGTGCG
ACTCGTCTCAAACGGACAGCTCGTAGAAGGTATACACGTCGGAAGAATCGTATTTCTTATCTACAGGAGA
TTTTTTCAAATGAGATGGCGAAAGTAGATGATAGTTTCTTTCATCGACTTGAAGAGTCTTTTTTGGTGGA
AGAAGACAAGAAGCATGAACGTCATCCTATTTTTGGAAATATAGTAGATGAAGTTGCTTATCATGAGAAA
TATCCAACTATCTATCATCTGCGAAAAAAATTGGTAGATTCTACTGATAAAGCGGATTTGCGCTTAATCT
ATTTGGCCTTAGCGCATATGATTAAGTTTCGTGGTCATTTTTTGATTGAGGGAGATTTAAATCCTGATAA
TAGTGATGTGGACAAACTATTTATCCAGTTGGTACAAACCTACAATCAATTATTTGAAGAAAACCCTATT
AACGCAAGTGGAGTAGATGCTAAAGCGATTCTTTCTGCACGATTGAGTAAATCAAGACGATTAGAAAATC
TCATTGCTCAGCTCCCCGGTGAGAAGAAAAATGGCTTATTTGGGAATCTCATTGCTTTGTCATTGGGTTT
GACCCCTAATTTTAAATCAAATTTTGATTTGGCAGAAGATGCTAAATTACAGCTTTCAAAAGATACTTAC
GATTGTGATTTAGATAATTTATTGGCGCAAATTGGAGATCAATATGCTGATTTGTTTTTGGCAGCTAAGA
ATTTATCAGATGCTATTTTACTTTCAGATATCCTAAGAGTAAATACTGAAATAACTAAGGCTCCCCTATC
AGCTTCAATGATTAAACGCTACGATGAACATCATCAAGACTTGACTCTTTTAAAAGCTTTAGTTCGACAA
CAACTTCCAGAAAAGTATAAAGAAATCTTTTTTGATCAATCAAAAAACGGATATGCAGGTTATATTGATG
GGGGAGCTAGCCAAGAAGAATTTTATAAATTTATCAAACCAATTTTAGAAAAAATGGATGGTACTGAGGA
ATTATTGGTGAAACTAAATCGTGAAGATTTGCTGCGCAAGCAACGGACCTTTGACAACGGCTCTATTCCC
CATCAAATTCACTTGGGTGAGCTGCATGCTATTTTGAGAAGACAAGAAGACTTTTATCCATTTTTAAAAG
ACAATCGTGAGAAGATTGAAAAAATCTTGACTTTTCGAATTCCTTATTATGTTGGTCCATTGGCGCGTGG
CAATAGTCGTTTTGCATGGATGACTCGGAAGTCTGAAGAAACAATTACCCCATGGAATTTTGAAGAAGTT
GTCGATAAAGGTGCTTCAGCTCAATCATTTATTGAACGCATGACAAACTTTGATAAAAATCTTCCAAATG
AAAAAGTACTACCAAAACATAGTTTGCTTTATGAGTATTTTACGGTTTATAACGAATTGACAAAGGTCAA
ATATGTTACTGAAGGAATGCGAAAACCAGCATTTCTTTCAGGTGAACAGAAGAAAGCCATTGTTGATTTA
CTCTTCAAAACAAATCGAAAAGTAACCGTTAAGCAATTAAAAGAAGATTATTTCAAAAAAATAGAATCTT
TTGATAGTGTTGAAATTTCAGGAGTTGAAGATAGATTTAATGCTTCATTAGGTACCTACCATGATTTGCT
AAAAATTATTAAAGATAAAGATTTTTTGGATAATGAAGAAAATGAAGATATCTTAGAGGATATTGTTTTA
ACATTGACCTTATTTGAAGATAGGGAGATGATTGAGGAAAGACTTAAAACATATGCTCACCTCTTTGATG
ATAAGGTGATGAAACAGCTTAAACGTCGCCGTTATACTGGTTGGGGACGTTTGTCTCGAAAATTGATTAA
TGGTATTAGGGATAAGCAATCTGGCAAAACAATATTAGATTTTTTGAAATCAGATGGTTTTGCCAATCGC
GCTTTTGCTGCTCTGATCGCTGATGATAGTTTGACATTTAAAGAAGACATTCAAAAAGCACAAGTGTCTG
GACAAGGCGATAGTTTACATGAACATATTGCAAATTTAGCTGGTAGCCCTGCTATTAAAAAAGGTATTTT
ACAGACTGTAAAAGTTGTTGATGAATTGGTCAAAGTAATGGGGCGGCATAAGCCAGAAAATATCGTTATT
GAAATGGCACGTGAAAATCAGACAACTCAAAAGGGCCAGAAAAATTCGCGAGAGCGTATGAAACGAATCG
AAGAAGGTATCAAAGAATTAGGAAGTCAGATTCTTAAAGAGCATCCTGTTGAAAATACTCAATTGCAAAA
TGAAAAGCTCTATCTCTATTATCTCCAAAATGGAAGAGACATGTATGTGGACCAAGAATTAGATATTAAT
CGTTTAAGTGATTATGATGTCGATCACATTGTTCCACAAAGTTTCCTTAAAGACGATTCAATAGACAATA
AGGTCTTAACGCGTTCTGATAAAAATCGTGGTAAATCGGATAACGTTCCAAGTGAAGAAGTAGTCAAAAA
GATGAAAAACTATTGGAGACAACTTCTAAACGCCAAGTTAATCACTCAACGTAAGTTTGATAATTTAACG
AAAGCTGAACGTGGAGGTTTGAGTGAACTTGATAAAGCTGGTTTTATCAAACGCCAATTGGTTGAAACTC
GCCAAATCACTAAGCATGTGGCACAAATTTTGGATAGTCGCATGAATACTAAATACGATGAAAATGATAA
ACTTATTCGAGAGGTTAAAGTGATTACCTTAAAATCTAAATTAGTTTCTGACTTCCGAAAAGATTTCCAA
TTCTATAAAGTACGTGAGATTAACAATTACCATCATGCCCATGATGCGTATCTAAATGCCGTCGTTGGAA
CTGCTTTGATTAAGAAATATCCAAAACTTGAATCGGAGTTTGTCTATGGTGATTATAAAGTTTATGATGT
TCGTAAAATGATTGCTAAGTCTGAGCAAGAAATAGGCAAAGCAACCGCAAAATATTTCTTTTACTCTAAT
ATCATGAACTTCTTCAAAACAGAAATTACACTTGCAAATGGAGAGATTCGCAAACGCCCTCTAATCGAAA
CTAATGGGGAAACTGGAGAAATTGTCTGGGATAAAGGGCGAGATTTTGCCACAGTGCGCAAAGTATTGTC
CATGCCCCAAGTCAATATTGTCAAGAAAACAGAAGTACAGACAGGCGGATTCTCCAAGGAGTCAATTTTA
CCAAAAAGAAATTCGGACAAGCTTATTGCTCGTAAAAAAGACTGGGATCCAAAAAAATATGGTGGTTTTG
ATAGTCCAACGGTAGCTTATTCAGTCCTAGTGGTTGCTAAGGTGGAAAAAGGGAAATCGAAGAAGTTAAA
ATCCGTTAAAGAGTTACTAGGGATCACAATTATGGAAAGAAGTTCCTTTGAAAAAAATCCGATTGACTTT
TTAGAAGCTAAAGGATATAAGGAAGTTAAAAAAGACTTAATCATTAAACTACCTAAATATAGTCTTTTTG
AGTTAGAAAACGGTCGTAAACGGATGCTGGCTAGTGCCGGAGAATTACAAAAAGGAAATGAGCTGGCTCT
GCCAAGCAAATATGTGAATTTTTTATATTTAGCTAGTCATTATGAAAAGTTGAAGGGTAGTCCAGAAGAT
AACGAACAAAAACAATTGTTTGTGGAGCAGCATAAGCATTATTTAGATGAGATTATTGAGCAAATCAGTG
AATTTTCTAAGCGTGTTATTTTAGCAGATGCCAATTTAGATAAAGTTCTTAGTGCATATAACAAACATAG
AGACAAACCAATACGTGAACAAGCAGAAAATATTATTCATTTATTTACGTTGACGAATCTTGGAGCTCCC
GCTGCTTTTAAATATTTTGATACAACAATTGATCGTAAACGATATACGTCTACAAAAGAAGTTTTAGATG
CCACTCTTATCCATCAATCCATCACTGGTCTTTATGAAACACGCATTGATTTGAGTCAGCTAGGAGGTGA
CTAATAACATTGGAAGTGGATAACGGATCCGCGATCGCGGCGCGCCACCTGGTGGCCGGCCGGTACCACG
CGTGCGCGCTGATCCGGCTGCTAACAAAGCCCGAAAGGAAGCTGAGTTGGCTGCTGCCACCGCTGAGCAA
TAACTAGCATAACCCCTTGGGGCCTCTAAACGGGTCTTGAGGGGTTTTTTGCTGAAAGGAGGAACTATAT
CCGGATATCCACAGGACGGGTGTGGTCGCCATGATCGCGTAGTCGATAGTGGCTCCAAGTAGCGAAGCGA
GCAGGACTGGGCGGCGGCCAAAGCGGTCGGACAGTGCTCCGAGAACGGGTGCGCATAGAAATTGCATCAA
CGCATATAGCGCTAGCAGCACGCCATAGTGACTGGCGATGCTGTCGGAATGGACGATATCCCGCAAGAGG
CCCGGCAGTACCGGCATAACCAAGCCTATGCCTACAGCATCCAGGGTGACGGTGCCGAGGATGACGATGA
GCGCATTGTTAGATTTCATACACGGTGCCTGACTGCGTTAGCAATTTAACTGTGATAAACTACCGCATTA
AAGCTTATCGATGATAAGCTGTCAAACATGAGAATTCTTGAAGACGAAAGGGCCTCGTGATACGCCTATT
TTTATAGGTTAATGTCATGATAATAATGGTTTCTTAGACGTCAGGTGGCACTTTTCGGGGAAATGTGCGC
GGAACCCCTATTTGTTTATTTTTCTAAATACATTCAAATATGTATCCGCTCATGAGACAATAACCCTGAT
AAATGCTTCAATAACATTGAAAAAGGAAGAGTATGAGTATTCAACATTTCCGTGTCGCCCTTATTCCCTT
TTTTGCGGCATTTTGCCTTCCTGTTTTTGCTCACCCAGAAACGCTGGTGAAAGTAAAAGATGCTGAAGAT
CAGTTGGGTGCACGAGTGGGTTACATCGAACTGGATCTCAACAGCGGTAAGATCCTTGAGAGTTTTCGCC
CCGAAGAACGTTTTCCAATGATGAGCACTTTTAAAGTTCTGCTATGTGGCGCGGTATTATCCCGTGTTGA
CGCCGGGCAAGAGCAACTCGGTCGCCGCATACACTATTCTCAGAATGACTTGGTTGAGTACTCACCAGTC
ACAGAAAAGCATCTTACGGATGGCATGACAGTAAGAGAATTATGCAGTGCTGCCATAACCATGAGTGATA
ACACTGCGGCCAACTTACTTCTGACAACGATCGGAGGACCGAAGGAGCTAACCGCTTTTTTGCACAACAT
GGGGGATCATGTAACTCGCCTTGATCGTTGGGAACCGGAGCTGAATGAAGCCATACCAAACGACGAGCGT
GACACCACGATGCCTGCAGCAATGGCAACAACGTTGCGCAAACTATTAACTGGCGAACTACTTACTCTAG
CTTCCCGGCAACAATTAATAGACTGGATGGAGGCGGATAAAGTTGCAGGACCACTTCTGCGCTCGGCCCT
TCCGGCTGGCTGGTTTATTGCTGATAAATCTGGAGCCGGTGAGCGTGGGTCTCGCGGTATCATTGCAGCA
CTGGGGCCAGATGGTAAGCCCTCCCGTATCGTAGTTATCTACACGACGGGGAGTCAGGCAACTATGGATG
AACGAAATAGACAGATCGCTGAGATAGGTGCCTCACTGATTAAGCATTGGTAACTGTCAGACCAAGTTTA
CTCATATATACTTTAGATTGATTTAAAACTTCATTTTTAATTTAAAAGGATCTAGGTGAAGATCCTTTTT
GATAATCTCATGACCAAAATCCCTTAACGTGAGTTTTCGTTCCACTGAGCGTCAGACCCCGTAGAAAAGA
TCAAAGGATCTTCTTGAGATCCTTTTTTTCTGCGCGTAATCTGCTGCTTGCAAACAAAAAAACCACCGCT
ACCAGCGGTGGTTTGTTTGCCGGATCAAGAGCTACCAACTCTTTTTCCGAAGGTAACTGGCTTCAGCAGA
GCGCAGATACCAAATACTGTCCTTCTAGTGTAGCCGTAGTTAGGCCACCACTTCAAGAACTCTGTAGCAC
CGCCTACATACCTCGCTCTGCTAATCCTGTTACCAGTGGCTGCTGCCAGTGGCGATAAGTCGTGTCTTAC
CGGGTTGGACTCAAGACGATAGTTACCGGATAAGGCGCAGCGGTCGGGCTGAACGGGGGGTTCGTGCACA
CAGCCCAGCTTGGAGCGAACGACCTACACCGAACTGAGATACCTACAGCGTGAGCTATGAGAAAGCGCCA
CGCTTCCCGAAGGGAGAAAGGCGGACAGGTATCCGGTAAGCGGCAGGGTCGGAACAGGAGAGCGCACGAG
GGAGCTTCCAGGGGGAAACGCCTGGTATCTTTATAGTCCTGTCGGGTTTCGCCACCTCTGACTTGAGCGT
CGATTTTTGTGATGCTCGTCAGGGGGGCGGAGCCTATGGAAAAACGCCAGCAACGCGGCCTTTTTACGGT
TCCTGGCCTTTTGCTGGCCTTTTGCTCACATGTTCTTTCCTGCGTTATCCCCTGATTCTGTGGATAACCG
TATTACCGCCTTTGAGTGAGCTGATACCGCTCGCCGCAGCCGAACGACCGAGCGCAGCGAGTCAGTGAGC
GAGGAAGCGGAAGAGCGCCTGATGCGGTATTTTCTCCTTACGCATCTGTGCGGTATTTCACACCGCAATG
GTGCACTCTCAGTACAATCTGCTCTGATGCCGCATAGTTAAGCCAGTATACACTCCGCTATCGCTACGTG
ACTGGGTCATGGCTGCGCCCCGACACCCGCCAACACCCGCTGACGCGCCCTGACGGGCTTGTCTGCTCCC
GGCATCCGCTTACAGACAAGCTGTGACCGTCTCCGGGAGCTGCATGTGTCAGAGGTTTTCACCGTCATCA
CCGAAACGCGCGAGGCAGCTGCGGTAAAGCTCATCAGCGTGGTCGTGAAGCGATTCACAGATGTCTGCCT
GTTCATCCGCGTCCAGCTCGTTGAGTTTCTCCAGAAGCGTTAATGTCTGGCTTCTGATAAAGCGGGCCAT
GTTAAGGGCGGTTTTTTCCTGTTTGGTCACTGATGCCTCCGTGTAAGGGGGATTTCTGTTCATGGGGGTA
ATGATACCGATGAAACGAGAGAGGATGCTCACGATACGGGTTACTGATGATGAACATGCCCGGTTACTGG
AACGTTGTGAGGGTAAACAACTGGCGGTATGGATGCGGCGGGACCAGAGAAAAATCACTCAGGGTCAATG
CCAGCGCTTCGTTAATACAGATGTAGGTGTTCCACAGGGTAGCCAGCAGCATCCTGCGATGCAGATCCGG
AACATAATGGTGCAGGGCGCTGACTTCCGCGTTTCCAGACTTTACGAAACACGGAAACCGAAGACCATTC
ATGTTGTTGCTCAGGTCGCAGACGTTTTGCAGCAGCAGTCGCTTCACGTTCGCTCGCGTATCGGTGATTC
ATTCTGCTAACCAGTAAGGCAACCCCGCCAGCCTAGCCGGGTCCTCAACGACAGGAGCACGATCATGCGC
ACCCGTGGCCAGGACCCAACGCTGCCCGAGATGCGCCGCGTGCGGCTGCTGGAGATGGCGGACGCGATGG
ATATGTTCTGCCAAGGGTTGGTTTGCGCATTCACAGTTCTCCGCAAGAATTGATTGGCTCCAATTCTTGG
AGTGGTGAATCCGTTAGCGAGGTGCCGCCGGCTTCCATTCAGGTCGAGGTGGCCCGGCTCCATGCACCGC
GACGCAACGCGGGGAGGCAGACAAGGTATAGGGCGGCGCCTACAATCCATGCCAACCCGTTCCATGTGCT
CGCCGAGGCGGCATAAATCGCCGTGACGATCAGCGGTCCAATGATCGAAGTTAGGCTGGTAAGAGCCGCG
AGCGATCCTTGAAGCTGTCCCTGATGGTCGTCATCTACCTGCCTGGACAGCATGGCCTGCAACGCGGGCA
TCCCGATGCCGCCGGAAGCGAGAAGAATCATAATGGGGAAGGCCATCCAGCCTCGCGTCGCGA
